>Addgene plasmid #148607 | pcDNA3.1-MS2-HA-DmRoquin-del725-755_AE | depositor full sequence | sequence record 291055 | Full Sequence
GACGGATCGGGAGATCTCCCGATCCCCTATGGTGCACTCTCAGTACAATCTGCTCTGATGCCGCATAGTT
AAGCCAGTATCTGCTCCCTGCTTGTGTGTTGGAGGTCGCTGAGTAGTGCGCGAGCAAAATTTAAGCTACA
ACAAGGCAAGGCTTGACCGACAATTGCATGAAGAATCTGCTTAGGGTTAGGCGTTTTGCGCTGCTTCGCG
ATGTACGGGCCAGATATACGCGTTGACATTGATTATTGACTAGTTATTAATAGTAATCAATTACGGGGTC
ATTAGTTCATAGCCCATATATGGAGTTCCGCGTTACATAACTTACGGTAAATGGCCCGCCTGGCTGACCG
CCCAACGACCCCCGCCCATTGACGTCAATAATGACGTATGTTCCCATAGTAACGCCAATAGGGACTTTCC
ATTGACGTCAATGGGTGGAGTATTTACGGTAAACTGCCCACTTGGCAGTACATCAAGTGTATCATATGCC
AAGTACGCCCCCTATTGACGTCAATGACGGTAAATGGCCCGCCTGGCATTATGCCCAGTACATGACCTTA
TGGGACTTTCCTACTTGGCAGTACATCTACGTATTAGTCATCGCTATTACCATGGTGATGCGGTTTTGGC
AGTACATCAATGGGCGTGGATAGCGGTTTGACTCACGGGGATTTCCAAGTCTCCACCCCATTGACGTCAA
TGGGAGTTTGTTTTGGCACCAAAATCAACGGGACTTTCCAAAATGTCGTAACAACTCCGCCCCATTGACG
CAAATGGGCGGTAGGCGTGTACGGTGGGAGGTCTATATAAGCAGAGCTCTCTGGCTAACTAGAGAACCCA
CTGCTTACTGGCTTATCGAAATTAATACGACTCACTATAGGGAGACCCAAGCTTGCCACCATGGCTTCTA
ACTTTACTCAGTTCGTTCTCGTCGACAATGGCGGAACTGGCGACGTGACTGTCGCCCCAAGCAACTTCGC
TAACGGGGTCGCTGAATGGATCAGCTCTAACTCGCGATCACAGGCTTACAAAGTAACCTGTAGCGTTCGT
CAGAGCTCTGCGCAGAATCGCAAATACACCATCAAAGTCGAGGTGCCTAAAGTGGCAACCCAGACTGTTG
GTGGTGAAGAGCTTCCTGTAGCCGGATGGAGATCTTACTTAAATATGGAACTAACCATTCCAATTTTCGC
CACGAATTCCGACTGCGAGCTTATTGTTAAGGCAATGCAAGGTCTCCTAAAAGATGGAAACCCGATTCCC
TCGGCCATCGCGGCCAACTCCGGCATCTACGGAGGTGGAGGTGGATCTGGTGGATCTCCTCCACATATGG
CTTACCCATACGATGTTCCAGATTACGCTCCTCCAAAGCTTGGATCCGAATTCCCGGGTCGACTCGAGTC
TAGAGCGGCCGCCATGCCGATTCAGGCTCCCTCATGGACAGATTTTCTGAACTGTCCCATCTGCTGCAAT
GAATTCGCGGCCAGCCAGCGATGTCCGGTCAGTCTGGGCTGCGGGCACACCATCTGCAAGCTATGCCTGA
CGACCCTCTACAACCGGCAGTGTCCCTTCGATCAGACCGTGATTGTCAGTGACATCGACAATTTGCCCAT
CAACCATGCCTTGCTCCAGTTGGTCAAGGACTCGGAGCTCCTCGAGCTGGCACCACCACCGCCCAGTGTG
CAGAAGCTGGAGCCGGAGCACCTTAAGTGTTACCAACTGGGTCAGCGGTGCATCGAGGAGCTGGCTTTGC
ACTTGAAGTCCTTCCTCAACCTGAACGGAAATGGCAATCTTCTAACTCGACCCATGTTACGGAAACTGGT
TACTCTGGTCAACTGCCAGCTGATGGAGGAGGAGGGACGGGTGAGAGCGCTTCGAGCAGCCAGATCCCTA
GGCGAACGCACAGTCACCGAGCTGATCCTGCAGCACCAAAATCCCCAGCAGTTGAGCTCAAATCTGTGGG
CTGCAGTGCGGACAAGAGGATGCCAGTTCCTTGGACCCGCCATGCAGGAGGAGGTGCTCAAACTGGTGCT
GCTGGCCTTGGAGGAGGGATCAGCGCTTTCGCGCAAAGTGCTGGTCATGTTCGTCGTGCAGCGACTAGAG
CCGAAGTTTCCCCAGGCCTCCAAGACGAGTATCGGACATGTGGTACAGCTGCTCTACCGCGCCAGCTGCT
TCAAGGTGTCCAAGCGGGAGGCGGACTCGTCGTTGATGCAGCTCAAAGAGGAATTCCGTACGTATGACGC
CCTACGCCGGGAGCACGATGCCCAAATCGTTCAGATAGCCACCGAGGCGGGTCTGCGAATTGCACCGGAA
CAATGGTCTTCCCTATTGTATGGCGACGTGATGCATAAAAGCCACATGCAGAGCATCATCGATAAGCTGC
AGACGCCAAGCTCCTTTGCGCAATCAGTCCAGGAATTGGTCATCGCCTTGCAGCGGACCAGCGATCCTGC
GAAGCTATCCAGTTTGCATCATCATCTGAAGTACCTGGCCAATATTGATCCCTGTGCGGAGGTTGCCCCG
TGGTCGGTTTTGGCTGAGGCCTTGGATGCAGTGCGGCATTCGGTCGTTGGACTGGTGAACTTCCTTCAGC
ACCACGGAGTGCGCAAGGCGCAGGACGGCATCAGTGGCGGTGGCAGTGGTGGGACGACCAATAGCAATCC
GAAGTACAAGATCAGCTTATGCAGGGACTTGAATGTGCGGCGGGTGTGTCCCCGAGGTTCTAGCTGTACC
TTTGCCCATTCCCAGGAGGAGGTAGAACGCTATCGTGCACGGAATCGAGGAAAACATATGAAGACACCGT
TGGCGCTGCAGGGACCTCCAGCGGTAGGCGTAGGAGCCATAAAGAAACCACTAGGCGAGCAGGAGGGACC
GCCTCTAGGTAACATGCCACCCATGTTACCTATGTCGCCTATGCATTATATGGGCTCTCCTAGGGGATAT
CTGGATCCCAGCTTGGGACTTTCGCCAGGTGGTGGTCTCCCGCCGTCGCATCACAGTCCCATTACCAGGC
TCATAGTGCCGAGCCGCTACGATTCGCGCTTTAGCGGGTTTGGCGGTGGCACGCCCAGGATTCCTTCGCC
CAGAGAATACCAAGCCAATCCGGTAGCGCCAACGCAACGCAATGCCAACCCACCGAATTTTAGTGTGAAC
AGTAACCTGCACAAGGGCTACATGTTGCCCGCCAGCGGTGGAGATGTCTTCCATCTGGCCAATCCGTGGG
AGCAAGCATACCTGGCACAGCAGCAACATCCTCCACAGCATCCCCAACAGCAGCAGCCACCGTCCAGCAA
GCCGAATCCCAGCCGACCGTTGTCGATTTTACCCGCAACAGCTGATACCTCATTTTTTGAAAAGAAACCG
CCGAATAGTGTTAGCATAGATCTGGACAGGGTCCCGGAGGTCAATGTGGATGCAGTGCCTCTGTTCCGGC
GATCCAACAATAACCACAATAACAACAATAGTAACTCCCACAATAACAACAACAACAATCATGGCTCATC
ACTGCTGTTCTGGAACAATACGGGTAAAGATTCAGCCAACTTTGTACGATCAGACTCCATATTGGATGAC
GATGCGTCCACATTCTATGGCGGCTTCAAGAGTGACAGAAACGATAGCTTCAATGCCAATAAGCAGCAAC
AGCCGATGTGGGGCAGGAAACCGCAACTGATGTCGGAAGACAGTTTCGAGGGCGGCATCGATAGTGGAAT
GATGCTGCAGCTGGAGAAGAATCTGGTGGACATCGTCGATCCCGATGACAGTGGGATCAAGGTGGACTAG
GGGCCCTATTCTATAGTGTCACCTAAATGCTAGAGCTCGCTGATCAGCCTCGACTGTGCCTTCTAGTTGC
CAGCCATCTGTTGTTTGCCCCTCCCCCGTGCCTTCCTTGACCCTGGAAGGTGCCACTCCCACTGTCCTTT
CCTAATAAAATGAGGAAATTGCATCGCATTGTCTGAGTAGGTGTCATTCTATTCTGGGGGGTGGGGTGGG
GCAGGACAGCAAGGGGGAGGATTGGGAAGACAATAGCAGGCATGCTGGGGATGCGGTGGGCTCTATGGCT
TCTGAGGCGGAAAGAACCAGCTGGGGCTCTAGGGGGTATCCCC
[124 nt withheld, positions 4104-4227]
C
[91 nt withheld, positions 4229-4319]
A
[49 nt withheld, positions 4321-4369]
CCTTTGACGTTGGAGTCCACGTTCTTT
[37 nt withheld, positions 4397-4433]
ACCCTATCTCGGTCTATTCTTTTGATTTATAAGGGATTTTGCCGATTTCGGCCTATTGGTTAAAAAATGA
GCTGATTTAACAAAAATTTAACGCGAATTAATTCTGTGGAATGTGTGTCAGTTAGGGTGTGGAAAGTCCC
CAGGCTCCCCAGCAGGCAGAAGTATGCAAAGCATGCATCTCAATTAGTCAGCAACCAGGTGTGGAAAGTC
CCCAGGCTCCCCAGCAGGCAGAAGTATGCAAAGCATGCATCTCAATTAGTCAGCAACCATAGTCCCGCCC
CTAACTCCGCCCATCCCGCCCCTAACTCCGCCCAGTTCCGCCCATTCTCCGCCCCATGGCTGACTAATTT
TTTTTATTTATGCAGAGGCCGAGGCCGCCTCTGCCTCTGAGCTATTCCAGAAGTAGTGAGGAGGCTTTTT
TGGAGGCCTAGGCTTTTGCAAAAAGCTCCCGGGAGCTTGTATATCCATTTTCGGATCTGATCAAGAGACA
GGATGAGGATCGTTTCGCATGATTGAACAAGATGGATTGCACGCAGGTTCTCCGGCCGCTTGGGTGGAGA
GGCTATTCGGCTATGACTGGGCACAACAGACAATCGGCTGCTCTGATGCCGCCGTGTTCCGGCTGTCAGC
GCAGGGGCGCCCGGTTCTTTTTGTCAAGACCGACCTGTCCGGTGCCCTGAATGAACTGCAGGACGAGGCA
GCGCGGCTATCGTGGCTGGCCACGACGGGCGTTCCTTGCGCAGCTGTGCTCGACGTTGTCACTGAAGCGG
GAAGGGACTGGCTGCTATTGGGCGAAGTGCCGGGGCAGGATCTCCTGTCATCTCACCTTGCTCCTGCCGA
GAAAGTATCCATCATGGCTGATGCAATGCGGCGGCTGCATACGCTTGATCCGGCTACCTGCCCATTCGAC
CACCAAGCGAAACATCGCATCGAGCGAGCACGTACTCGGATGGAAGCCGGTCTTGTCGATCAGGATGATC
TGGACGAAGAGCATCAGGGGCTCGCGCCAGCCGAACTGTTCGCCAGGCTCAAGGCGCGCATGCCCGACGG
CGAGGATCTCGTCGTGACCCATGGCGATGCCTGCTTGCCGAATATCATGGTGGAAAATGGCCGCTTTTCT
GGATTCATCGACTGTGGCCGGCTGGGTGTGGCGGACCGCTATCAGGACATAGCGTTGGCTACCCGTGATA
TTGCTGAAGAGCTTGGCGGCGAATGGGCTGACCGCTTCCTCGTGCTTTACGGTATCGCCGCTCCCGATTC
GCAGCGCATCGCCTTCTATCGCCTTCTTGACGAGTTCTTCTGAGCGGGACTCTGGGGTTCGAAATGACCG
ACCAAGCGACGCCCAACCTGCCATCACGAGATTTCGATTCCACCGCCGCCTTCTATGAAAGGTTGGGCTT
CGGAATCGTTTTCCGGGACGCCGGCTGGATGATCCTCCAGCGCGGGGATCTCATGCTGGAGTTCTTCGCC
CACCCCAACTTGTTTATTGCAGCTTATAATGGTTACAAATAAAGCAATAGCATCACAAATTTCACAAATA
AAGCATTTTTTTCACTGCATTCTAGTTGTGGTTTGTCCAAACTCATCAATGTATCTTATCATGTCTGTAT
ACCGTCGACCTCTAGCTAGAGCTTGGCGTAATCATGGTCATAGCTGTTTCCTGTGTGAAATTGTTATCCG
CTCACAATTCCACACAACATACGAGCCGGAAGCATAAAGTGTAAAGCCTGGGGTGCCTAATGAGTGAGCT
AACTCACATTAATTGCGTTGCGCTCACTGCCCGCTTTCCAGTCGGGAAACCTGTCGTGCCAGCTGCATTA
ATGAATCGGCCAACGCGCGGGGAGAGGCGGTTTGCGTATTGGGCGCTCTTCCGCTTCCTCGCTCACTGAC
TCGCTGCGCTCGGTCGTTCGGCTGCGGCGAGCGGTATCAGCTCACTCAAAGGCGGTAATACGGTTATCCA
CAGAATCAGGGGATAACGCAGGAAAGAACATGTGAGCAAAAGGCCAGCAAAAGGCCAGGAACCGTAAAAA
GGCCGCGTTGCTGGCGTTTTTCCATAGGCTCCGCCCCCCTGACGAGCATCACAAAAATCGACGCTCAAGT
CAGAGGTGGCGAAACCCGACAGGACTATAAAGATACCAGGCGTTTCCCCCTGGAAGCTCCCTCGTGCGCT
CTCCTGTTCCGACCCTGCCGCTTACCGGATACCTGTCCGCCTTTCTCCCTTCGGGAAGCGTGGCGCTTTC
TCATAGCTCACGCTGTAGGTATCTCAGTTCGGTGTAGGTCGTTCGCTCCAAGCTGGGCTGTGTGCACGAA
CCCCCCGTTCAGCCCGACCGCTGCGCCTTATCCGGTAACTATCGTCTTGAGTCCAACCCGGTAAGACACG
ACTTATCGCCACTGGCAGCAGCCACTGGTAACAGGATTAGCAGAGCGAGGTATGTAGGCGGTGCTACAGA
GTTCTTGAAGTGGTGGCCTAACTACGGCTACACTAGAAGAACAGTATTTGGTATCTGCGCTCTGCTGAAG
CCAGTTACCTTCGGAAAAAGAGTTGGTAGCTCTTGATCCGGCAAACAAACCACCGCTGGTAGCGGTTTTT
TTGTTTGCAAGCAGCAGATTACGCGCAGAAAAAAAGGATCTCAAGAAGATCCTTTGATCTTTTCTACGGG
GTCTGACGCTCAGTGGAACGAAAACTCACGTTAAGGGATTTTGGTCATGAGATTATCAAAAAGGATCTTC
ACCTAGATCCTTTTAAATTAAAAATGAAGTTTTAAATCAATCTAAAGTATATATGAGTAAACTTGGTCTG
ACAGTTACCAATGCTTAATCAGTGAGGCACCTATCTCAGCGATCTGTCTATTTCGTTCATCCATAGTTGC
CTGACTCCCCGTCGTGTAGATAACTACGATACGGGAGGGCTTACCATCTGGCCCCAGTGCTGCAATGATA
CCGCGAGACCCACGCTCACCGGCTCCAGATTTATCAGCAATAAACCAGCCAGCCGGAAGGGCCGAGCGCA
GAAGTGGTCCTGCAACTTTATCCGCCTCCATCCAGTCTATTAATTGTTGCCGGGAAGCTAGAGTAAGTAG
TTCGCCAGTTAATAGTTTGCGCAACGTTGTTGCCATTGCTACAGGCATCGTGGTGTCACGCTCGTCGTTT
GGTATGGCTTCATTCAGCTCCGGTTCCCAACGATCAAGGCGAGTTACATGATCCCCCATGTTGTGCAAAA
AAGCGGTTAGCTCCTTCGGTCCTCCGATCGTTGTCAGAAGTAAGTTGGCCGCAGTGTTATCACTCATGGT
TATGGCAGCACTGCATAATTCTCTTACTGTCATGCCATCCGTAAGATGCTTTTCTGTGACTGGTGAGTAC
TCAACCAAGTCATTCTGAGAATAGTGTATGCGGCGACCGAGTTGCTCTTGCCCGGCGTCAATACGGGATA
ATACCGCGCCACATAGCAGAACTTTAAAAGTGCTCATCATTGGAAAACGTTCTTCGGGGCGAAAACTCTC
AAGGATCTTACCGCTGTTGAGATCCAGTTCGATGTAACCCACTCGTGCACCCAACTGATCTTCAGCATCT
TTTACTTTCACCAGCGTTTCTGGGTGAGCAAAAACAGGAAGGCAAAATGCCGCAAAAAAGGGAATAAGGG
CGACACGGAAATGTTGAATACTCATACTCTTCCTTTTTCAATATTATTGAAGCATTTATCAGGGTTATTG
TCTCATGAGCGGATACATATTTGAATGTATTTAGAAAAATAAACAAATAGGGGTTCCGCGCACATTTCCC
CGAAAAGTGCCACCTGACGTC
Features (pLannotate 1.2.2; 23 found; start..end, strand, type, name):
     28..80      -  misc_feature   bom (fragment): basis of mobility region from pBR322
    235..614     +  enhancer       CMV enhancer: human cytomegalovirus immediate early enhancer
    615..818     +  promoter       CMV promoter: human cytomegalovirus (CMV) immediate early promoter
    814..847     +  LTR            5' LTR (truncated) (fragment): truncated 5' long terminal repeat (LTR) from HIV-1
    863..881     +  promoter       T7 promoter: promoter for bacteriophage T7 RNA polymerase
    904..1290    +  CDS            MS2: bacteriophage MS2 coat protein binds to a specific stem-loop structure in the viral RNA (Peabody, 1993)
   1333..1359    +  CDS            3xHA (fragment): three tandem HA epitope tags
   1414..2952    +  CDS            Rc3h1 (fragment): RC3H1_MOUSE - Also known as Gm551, Kiaa2025. Experimental evidence at protein level: Swiss-Prot protein existence level 1. Post-transcriptional repressor of mRNAs containing a conserved stem loop motif, called constitutive decay element (CDE), which is often located in the 3'-UTR, as in HMGXB3, ICOS, IER3, NFKBID, NFKBIZ, PPP1R10, TNF, TNFRSF4 and in many more mRNAs (PubMed:23663784, PubMed:25026077, PubMed:18172933). Cleaves translationally inactive mRNAs harboring a stem-loop (SL), often located in their 3'-UTRs, during the early phase of inflammation in a helicase UPF1-independent manner (P
   3790..3808    -  promoter       SP6 promoter: promoter for bacteriophage SP6 RNA polymerase
   3834..4058    +  polyA_signal   bGH poly(A) signal: bovine growth hormone polyadenylation signal
   4062..4083    +  promoter       SV40 promoter (fragment): SV40 enhancer and early promoter
   4104..4532    +  rep_origin     f1 ori (sequence partly withheld): f1 bacteriophage origin of replication; arrow indicates direction of (+) strand synthesis
   4546..4875    +  promoter       SV40 promoter: SV40 enhancer and early promoter
   4942..5733    +  CDS            neo: KKA2_KLEPN - Also known as kan, nptII. Experimental evidence at protein level: Swiss-Prot protein existence level 1. Resistance to kanamycin, neomycin, paromomycin, ribostamycin, butirosin and gentamicin B. From Klebsiella pneumoniae.
   5757..5915    +  CDS            ble (fragment): BLE_KLEPN - Experimental evidence at protein level: Swiss-Prot protein existence level 1. Binding protein with a strong affinity to the bleomycin family of antibiotics. Binds to CL990; an antimitotic-antibiotic compound. From Klebsiella pneumoniae.
   5910..6031    +  polyA_signal   SV40 poly(A) signal: SV40 polyadenylation signal
   6104..6120    -  protein_bind   lac operator: The lac repressor binds to the lac operator to inhibit transcription in E. coli. This inhibition can be relieved by adding lactose or isopropyl-β-D-thiogalactopyranoside (IPTG). lac repressor encoded by lacI
   6128..6158    -  promoter       lac promoter: promoter for the E. coli lac operon
   6173..6194    -  protein_bind   CAP binding site: CAP binding activates transcription in the presence of cAMP. E. coli catabolite activator protein
   6207..6299    -  CDS            lacI (fragment): lac repressor; lacI; The lac repressor binds to the lac operator to inhibit transcription in E. coli. This inhibition can be relieved by adding lactose or isopropyl-β-D-thiogalactopyranoside (IPTG).
   6482..7067    -  rep_origin     ori: high-copy-number ColE1/pMB1/pBR322/pUC origin of replication
   7238..8098    -  CDS            AmpR: β-lactamase; bla; confers resistance to ampicillin, carbenicillin, and related antibiotics
   8099..8203    -  promoter       AmpR promoter: bla
