[The description below was written by a language model from this plasmid's Addgene catalogue record and pLannotate feature annotations shown in this document.]
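Description:
pcDNA3.1-MS2-HA-DmRoquin-del725-755_AE is a mammalian expression plasmid of about 8.2 kb. The catalogue lists the backbone as unknown, but the name and the annotated features are consistent with a pcDNA3.1-type vector. It is maintained in E. coli through a high-copy ColE1/pUC-type origin and selected with ampicillin via the β-lactamase gene. An f1 origin is also present. A neomycin phosphotransferase gene, driven by the SV40 early promoter and closed by the SV40 poly(A) signal, would allow G418 selection of transfected mammalian cells.

The expression cassette is driven by the CMV immediate-early enhancer and promoter and terminated by the bovine growth hormone polyadenylation signal, with T7 and SP6 promoters flanking the cloning region. The open reading frame begins with the bacteriophage MS2 coat protein, followed by an HA epitope tag, and then Drosophila melanogaster Roquin (roq, CG16807). The ORF was taken from isoform C and carries an internal deletion of residues 725–755. The automated annotation labels part of this insert as a fragment of mouse Rc3h1, which reflects homology to the mammalian Roquin orthologue rather than a mouse sequence. A few other short hits, such as the HIV-1 LTR, ble and lacI fragments, appear to be incidental matches within backbone sequence.

The MS2 coat protein binds a specific RNA stem-loop, so the fusion can be tethered to a reporter mRNA carrying MS2 binding sites, while the HA tag permits detection or immunoprecipitation. The associated study concerns recruitment of the CCR4-NOT deadenylase complex by Drosophila Roquin through a CAF40-binding motif. This suggests the deletion mutant is meant to test the contribution of that region, although the record does not say what residues 725–755 contain. The depositor sequence may be theoretical rather than fully verified.
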