Addgene plasmid #148607: pcDNA3.1-MS2-HA-DmRoquin-del725-755_AE
Purpose: Mammalian Expression of DmRoquin-del725-755
Depositing lab: Elisa Izaurralde. Depositing organization: Max Planck Institute for Developmental Biology. Publication: A CAF40-binding motif facilitates recruitment of the CCR4-NOT complex to mRNAs targeted by Drosophila Roquin. Sgromo A, Raisch T, Bawankar P, Bhandari D, Chen Y, Kuzuoglu-Ozturk D, Weichenrieder O, Izaurralde E. Nat Commun. 2017 Feb 6;8:14307. doi: 10.1038/ncomms14307. PubMed 28165457.
Backbone
  Vector backbone: Unknown
  Vector type: Mammalian Expression
Growth in bacteria
  Bacterial resistance: Ampicillin, 100 μg/mL
  Growth temperature: 37°C
  Growth strain: DH5alpha
  Copy number: High Copy
Gene/Insert
  Gene/Insert name: DmRoquin-del725-755
  Species: D. melanogaster (fly)
  Entrez Gene: roq (a.k.a. CG16807, Dmel\CG16807, NEST:bs21b12)
  Cloning method: Unknown
Terms and licenses: Academic/Nonprofit Terms; Industry Terms: Not Available to Industry
Depositor comments: ORF extracted from isoform C NCBI:NM_001275011.1 Plasmids from this collection were made available to the research community and donated after the lab closed. Please note that the sequence provided by the depositing laboratory may be theoretical/predicted or based on Sanger sequencing results. There may be discrepancies between sequencing results obtained by Addgene and the depositor sequence. If an Addgene verified sequence is not available, please contact before placing your order to request that our lab fully sequence the plasmid.
How to cite: pcDNA3.1-MS2-HA-DmRoquin-del725-755_AE was a gift from Elisa Izaurralde (Addgene plasmid # 148607 ; http://n2t.net/addgene:148607 ; RRID:Addgene_148607)
